>Addgene plasmid #13039 | GFP-PTEN | addgene full sequence | sequence record 381088 | Addgene NGS Result
GAATGTATTTAGAAAAATAAACAAATAGGGGTTCCGCGCACATTTCCCCGAAAAGTGCCACCTGACGTCG
ACGGATCGGGAGATCTCCCGATCCCCTATGGTGCACTCTCAGTACAATCTGCTCTGATGCCGCATAGTTA
AGCCAGTATCTGCTCCCTGCTTGTGTGTTGGAGGTCGCTGAGTAGTGCGCGAGCAAAATTTAAGCTACAA
CAAGGCAAGGCTTGACCGACAATTGCATGAAGAATCTGCTTAGGGTTAGGCGTTTTGCGCTGCTTCGCGA
TGTACGGGCCAGATATACGCGTTGACATTGATTATTGACTAGTTATTAATAGTAATCAATTACGGGGTCA
TTAGTTCATAGCCCATATATGGAGTTCCGCGTTACATAACTTACGGTAAATGGCCCGCCTGGCTGACCGC
CCAACGACCCCCGCCCATTGACGTCAATAATGACGTATGTTCCCATAGTAACGCCAATAGGGACTTTCCA
TTGACGTCAATGGGTGGAGTATTTACGGTAAACTGCCCACTTGGCAGTACATCAAGTGTATCATATGCCA
AGTACGCCCCCTATTGACGTCAATGACGGTAAATGGCCCGCCTGGCATTATGCCCAGTACATGACCTTAT
GGGACTTTCCTACTTGGCAGTACATCTACGTATTAGTCATCGCTATTACCATGGTGATGCGGTTTTGGCA
GTACATCAATGGGCGTGGATAGCGGTTTGACTCACGGGGATTTCCAAGTCTCCACCCCATTGACGTCAAT
GGGAGTTTGTTTTGGCACCAAAATCAACGGGACTTTCCAAAATGTCGTAACAACTCCGCCCCATTGACGC
AAATGGGCGGTAGGCGTGTACGGTGGGAGGTCTATATAAGCAGAGCTCTCTGGCTAACTAGAGAACCCAC
TGCTTACTGGCTTATCGAAATTAATACGACTCACTATAGGGAGACCCAAGCTTGCATGCCTGCAGGTCGA
CTCTAGACTGCCATGGTGAGCAAGGGCGAGGAGCTGTTCACCGGGGTGGTGCCCATCCTGGTCGAGCTGG
ACGGCGACGTAAACGGCCACAAGTTCAGCGTGTCCGGCGAGGGCGAGGGCGATGCCACCTACGGCAAGCT
GACCCTGAAGTTCATCTGCACCACCGGCAAGCTGCCCGTGCCCTGGCCCACCCTCGTGACCACCTTCGGC
TACGGCGTGCAGTGCTTCGCCCGCTACCCCGACCACATGAAGCAGCACGACTTCTTCAAGTCCGCCATGC
CCGAAGGCTACGTCCAGGAGCGCACCATCTTCTTCAAGGACGACGGCAACTACAAGACCCGCGCCGAGGT
GAAGTTCGAGGGCGACACCCTGGTGAACCGCATCGAGCTGAAGGGCATCGACTTCAAGGAGGACGGCAAC
ATCCTGGGGCACAAGCTGGAGTACAACTACAACAGCCACAACGTCTATATCACGGCCGACAAGCAGAAGA
ACGGCATCAAGGTGAACTTCAAGATCCGCCACAACATCGAGGACGGCAGCGTGCAGCTCGCCGACCACTA
CCAGCAGAACACCCCCATCGGCGACGGCCCCGTGCTGCTGCCCGACAACCACTACCTGAGCACCCAGTCC
GCCCTGAGCAAAGACCCCAACGAGAAGCGCGATCACATGGTCCTGCTGGAGTTCGTGACCGCCGCCGGGA
TCACTCTCGGCATGGACGAGCTGTACAAGAAAGGATCCATGACAGCCATCATCAAAGAGATCGTTAGCAG
AAACAAAAGGAGATATCAAGAGGATGGATTCGACTTAGACTTGACCTATATTTATCCAAACATTATTGCT
ATGGGATTTCCTGCAGAAAGACTTGAAGGCGTATACAGGAACAATATTGATGATGTAGTAAGGTTTTTGG
ATTCAAAGCATAAAAACCATTACAAGATATACAATCTTTGTGCTGAAAGACATTATGACACCGCCAAATT
TAATTGCAGAGTTGCACAATATCCTTTTGAAGACCATAACCCACCACAGCTAGAACTTATCAAACCCTTT
TGTGAAGATCTTGACCAATGGCTAAGTGAAGATGACAATCATGTTGCAGCAATTCACTGTAAAGCTGGAA
AGGGACGAACTGGTGTAATGATATGTGCATATTTATTACATCGGGGCAAATTTTTAAAGGCACAAGAGGC
CCTAGATTTCTATGGGGAAGTAAGGACCAGAGACAAAAAGGGAGTAACTATTCCCAGTCAGAGGCGCTAT
GTGTATTATTATAGCTACCTGTTAAAGAATCATCTGGATTATAGACCAGTGGCACTGTTGTTTCACAAGA
TGATGTTTGAAACTATTCCAATGTTCAGTGGCGGAACTTGCAATCCTCAGTTTGTGGTCTGCCAGCTAAA
GGTGAAGATATATTCCTCCAATTCAGGACCCACACGACGGGAAGACAAGTTCATGTACTTTGAGTTCCCT
CAGCCGTTACCTGTGTGTGGTGATATCAAAGTAGAGTTCTTCCACAAACAGAACAAGATGCTAAAAAAGG
ACAAAATGTTTCACTTTTGGGTAAATACATTCTTCATACCAGGACCAGAGGAAACCTCAGAAAAAGTAGA
AAATGGAAGTCTATGTGATCAAGAAATCGATAGCATTTGCAGTATAGAGCGTGCAGATAATGACAAGGAA
TATCTAGTACTTACTTTAACAAAAAATGATCTTGACAAAGCAAATAAAGACAAAGCCAACCGATACTTTT
CTCCAAATTTTAAGGTGAAGCTGTACTTCACAAAAACAGTAGAGGAGCCGTCAAATCCAGAGGCTAGCAG
TTCAACTTCTGTAACACCAGATGTTAGTGACAATGAACCTGATCATTATAGATATTCTGACACCACTGAC
TCTGATCCAGAGAATGAACCTTTTGATGAAGATCAGCATACACAAATTACAAAAGTCTGAGAATTCTGCA
GATATCCATCACACTGGCGGCCGCTCGAGCATGCATCTAGAGGGCCCTATTCTATAGTGTCACCTAAATG
CTAGAGCTCGCTGATCAGCCTCGACTGTGCCTTCTAGTTGCCAGCCATCTGTTGTTTGCCCCTCCCCCGT
GCCTTCCTTGACCCTGGAAGGTGCCACTCCCACTGTCCTTTCCTAATAAAATGAGGAAATTGCATCGCAT
TGTCTGAGTAGGTGTCATTCTATTCTGGGGGGTGGGGTGGGGCAGGACAGCAAGGGGGAGGATTGGGAAG
ACAATAGCAGGCATGCTGGGGATGCGGTGGGCTCTATGGCTTCTGAGGCGGAAAGAACCAGCTGGGGCTC
TAGGGGGTATCCCC
[124 nt withheld, positions 3305-3428]
C
[91 nt withheld, positions 3430-3520]
A
[49 nt withheld, positions 3522-3570]
CCTTTGACGTTGGAGTCCACGTTCTTT
[37 nt withheld, positions 3598-3634]
ACCCTATCTCGGTCTATTCTTTTGATTTATAAGGGATTTTGCCGATTTCGGCCTATTGGTTAAAAAATGA
GCTGATTTAACAAAAATTTAACGCGAATTAATTCTGTGGAATGTGTGTCAGTTAGGGTGTGGAAAGTCCC
CAGGCTCCCCAGCAGGCAGAAGTATGCAAAGCATGCATCTCAATTAGTCAGCAACCAGGTGTGGAAAGTC
CCCAGGCTCCCCAGCAGGCAGAAGTATGCAAAGCATGCATCTCAATTAGTCAGCAACCATAGTCCCGCCC
CTAACTCCGCCCATCCCGCCCCTAACTCCGCCCAGTTCCGCCCATTCTCCGCCCCATGGCTGACTAATTT
TTTTTATTTATGCAGAGGCCGAGGCCGCCTCTGCCTCTGAGCTATTCCAGAAGTAGTGAGGAGGCTTTTT
TGGAGGCCTAGGCTTTTGCAAAAAGCTCCCGGGAGCTTGTATATCCATTTTCGGATCTGATCAAGAGACA
GGATGAGGATCGTTTCGCATGATTGAACAAGATGGATTGCACGCAGGTTCTCCGGCCGCTTGGGTGGAGA
GGCTATTCGGCTATGACTGGGCACAACAGACAATCGGCTGCTCTGATGCCGCCGTGTTCCGGCTGTCAGC
GCAGGGGCGCCCGGTTCTTTTTGTCAAGACCGACCTGTCCGGTGCCCTGAATGAACTGCAGGACGAGGCA
GCGCGGCTATCGTGGCTGGCCACGACGGGCGTTCCTTGCGCAGCTGTGCTCGACGTTGTCACTGAAGCGG
GAAGGGACTGGCTGCTATTGGGCGAAGTGCCGGGGCAGGATCTCCTGTCATCTCACCTTGCTCCTGCCGA
GAAAGTATCCATCATGGCTGATGCAATGCGGCGGCTGCATACGCTTGATCCGGCTACCTGCCCATTCGAC
CACCAAGCGAAACATCGCATCGAGCGAGCACGTACTCGGATGGAAGCCGGTCTTGTCGATCAGGATGATC
TGGACGAAGAGCATCAGGGGCTCGCGCCAGCCGAACTGTTCGCCAGGCTCAAGGCGCGCATGCCCGACGG
CGAGGATCTCGTCGTGACCCATGGCGATGCCTGCTTGCCGAATATCATGGTGGAAAATGGCCGCTTTTCT
GGATTCATCGACTGTGGCCGGCTGGGTGTGGCGGACCGCTATCAGGACATAGCGTTGGCTACCCGTGATA
TTGCTGAAGAGCTTGGCGGCGAATGGGCTGACCGCTTCCTCGTGCTTTACGGTATCGCCGCTCCCGATTC
GCAGCGCATCGCCTTCTATCGCCTTCTTGACGAGTTCTTCTGAGCGGGACTCTGGGGTTCGAAATGACCG
ACCAAGCGACGCCCAACCTGCCATCACGAGATTTCGATTCCACCGCCGCCTTCTATGAAAGGTTGGGCTT
CGGAATCGTTTTCCGGGACGCCGGCTGGATGATCCTCCAGCGCGGGGATCTCATGCTGGAGTTCTTCGCC
CACCCCAACTTGTTTATTGCAGCTTATAATGGTTACAAATAAAGCAATAGCATCACAAATTTCACAAATA
AAGCATTTTTTTCACTGCATTCTAGTTGTGGTTTGTCCAAACTCATCAATGTATCTTATCATGTCTGTAT
ACCGTCGACCTCTAGCTAGAGCTTGGCGTAATCATGGTCATAGCTGTTTCCTGTGTGAAATTGTTATCCG
CTCACAATTCCACACAACATACGAGCCGGAAGCATAAAGTGTAAAGCCTGGGGTGCCTAATGAGTGAGCT
AACTCACATTAATTGCGTTGCGCTCACTGCCCGCTTTCCAGTCGGGAAACCTGTCGTGCCAGCTGCATTA
ATGAATCGGCCAACGCGCGGGGAGAGGCGGTTTGCGTATTGGGCGCTCTTCCGCTTCCTCGCTCACTGAC
TCGCTGCGCTCGGTCGTTCGGCTGCGGCGAGCGGTATCAGCTCACTCAAAGGCGGTAATACGGTTATCCA
CAGAATCAGGGGATAACGCAGGAAAGAACATGTGAGCAAAAGGCCAGCAAAAGGCCAGGAACCGTAAAAA
GGCCGCGTTGCTGGCGTTTTTCCATAGGCTCCGCCCCCCTGACGAGCATCACAAAAATCGACGCTCAAGT
CAGAGGTGGCGAAACCCGACAGGACTATAAAGATACCAGGCGTTTCCCCCTGGAAGCTCCCTCGTGCGCT
CTCCTGTTCCGACCCTGCCGCTTACCGGATACCTGTCCGCCTTTCTCCCTTCGGGAAGCGTGGCGCTTTC
TCATAGCTCACGCTGTAGGTATCTCAGTTCGGTGTAGGTCGTTCGCTCCAAGCTGGGCTGTGTGCACGAA
CCCCCCGTTCAGCCCGACCGCTGCGCCTTATCCGGTAACTATCGTCTTGAGTCCAACCCGGTAAGACACG
ACTTATCGCCACTGGCAGCAGCCACTGGTAACAGGATTAGCAGAGCGAGGTATGTAGGCGGTGCTACAGA
GTTCTTGAAGTGGTGGCCTAACTACGGCTACACTAGAAGAACAGTATTTGGTATCTGCGCTCTGCTGAAG
CCAGTTACCTTCGGAAAAAGAGTTGGTAGCTCTTGATCCGGCAAACAAACCACCGCTGGTAGCGGTGGTT
TTTTTGTTTGCAAGCAGCAGATTACGCGCAGAAAAAAAGGATCTCAAGAAGATCCTTTGATCTTTTCTAC
GGGGTCTGACGCTCAGTGGAACGAAAACTCACGTTAAGGGATTTTGGTCATGAGATTATCAAAAAGGATC
TTCACCTAGATCCTTTTAAATTAAAAATGAAGTTTTAAATCAATCTAAAGTATATATGAGTAAACTTGGT
CTGACAGTTACCAATGCTTAATCAGTGAGGCACCTATCTCAGCGATCTGTCTATTTCGTTCATCCATAGT
TGCCTGACTCCCCGTCGTGTAGATAACTACGATACGGGAGGGCTTACCATCTGGCCCCAGTGCTGCAATG
ATACCGCGAGACCCACGCTCACCGGCTCCAGATTTATCAGCAATAAACCAGCCAGCCGGAAGGGCCGAGC
GCAGAAGTGGTCCTGCAACTTTATCCGCCTCCATCCAGTCTATTAATTGTTGCCGGGAAGCTAGAGTAAG
TAGTTCGCCAGTTAATAGTTTGCGCAACGTTGTTGCCATTGCTACAGGCATCGTGGTGTCACGCTCGTCG
TTTGGTATGGCTTCATTCAGCTCCGGTTCCCAACGATCAAGGCGAGTTACATGATCCCCCATGTTGTGCA
AAAAAGCGGTTAGCTCCTTCGGTCCTCCGATCGTTGTCAGAAGTAAGTTGGCCGCAGTGTTATCACTCAT
GGTTATGGCAGCACTGCATAATTCTCTTACTGTCATGCCATCCGTAAGATGCTTTTCTGTGACTGGTGAG
TACTCAACCAAGTCATTCTGAGAATAGTGTATGCGGCGACCGAGTTGCTCTTGCCCGGCGTCAATACGGG
ATAATACCGCGCCACATAGCAGAACTTTAAAAGTGCTCATCATTGGAAAACGTTCTTCGGGGCGAAAACT
CTCAAGGATCTTACCGCTGTTGAGATCCAGTTCGATGTAACCCACTCGTGCACCCAACTGATCTTCAGCA
TCTTTTACTTTCACCAGCGTTTCTGGGTGAGCAAAAACAGGAAGGCAAAATGCCGCAAAAAAGGGAATAA
GGGCGACACGGAAATGTTGAATACTCATACTCTTCCTTTTTCAATATTATTGAAGCATTTATCAGGGTTA
TTGTCTCATGAGCGGATACATATTT
Features (pLannotate 1.2.2; 23 found; start..end, strand, type, name):
     97..149     -  misc_feature   bom (fragment): basis of mobility region from pBR322
    304..683     +  enhancer       CMV enhancer: human cytomegalovirus immediate early enhancer
    684..887     +  promoter       CMV promoter: human cytomegalovirus (CMV) immediate early promoter
    883..916     +  LTR            5' LTR (truncated) (fragment): truncated 5' long terminal repeat (LTR) from HIV-1
    932..950     +  promoter       T7 promoter: promoter for bacteriophage T7 RNA polymerase
    958..987     -  misc_feature   MCS (fragment): pUC18/19 multiple cloning site
    993..1709    +  CDS            yEGFP: yEGFP is a fluorescent protein published in 1997.
   1719..2927    +  CDS            PTEN: PTEN_HUMAN - Also known as MMAC1, TEP1. Experimental evidence at protein level: Swiss-Prot protein existence level 1. [Isoform alpha]: Functional kinase, like isoform 1 it antagonizes the PI3K-AKT/PKB signaling pathway. Plays a role in mitochondrial energetic metabolism by promoting COX activity and ATP production, via collaboration with isoform 1 in increasing protein levels of PINK1. From Homo sapiens (Human).
   2991..3009    -  promoter       SP6 promoter: promoter for bacteriophage SP6 RNA polymerase
   3035..3259    +  polyA_signal   bGH poly(A) signal: bovine growth hormone polyadenylation signal
   3263..3284    +  promoter       SV40 promoter (fragment): SV40 enhancer and early promoter
   3305..3733    +  rep_origin     f1 ori (sequence partly withheld): f1 bacteriophage origin of replication; arrow indicates direction of (+) strand synthesis
   3747..4076    +  promoter       SV40 promoter: SV40 enhancer and early promoter
   4143..4934    +  CDS            neo: KKA2_KLEPN - Also known as kan, nptII. Experimental evidence at protein level: Swiss-Prot protein existence level 1. Resistance to kanamycin, neomycin, paromomycin, ribostamycin, butirosin and gentamicin B. From Klebsiella pneumoniae.
   4958..5116    +  CDS            ble (fragment): BLE_KLEPN - Experimental evidence at protein level: Swiss-Prot protein existence level 1. Binding protein with a strong affinity to the bleomycin family of antibiotics. Binds to CL990; an antimitotic-antibiotic compound. From Klebsiella pneumoniae.
   5111..5232    +  polyA_signal   SV40 poly(A) signal: SV40 polyadenylation signal
   5305..5321    -  protein_bind   lac operator: The lac repressor binds to the lac operator to inhibit transcription in E. coli. This inhibition can be relieved by adding lactose or isopropyl-β-D-thiogalactopyranoside (IPTG). lac repressor encoded by lacI
   5329..5359    -  promoter       lac promoter: promoter for the E. coli lac operon
   5374..5395    -  protein_bind   CAP binding site: CAP binding activates transcription in the presence of cAMP. E. coli catabolite activator protein
   5408..5500    -  CDS            lacI (fragment): lac repressor; lacI; The lac repressor binds to the lac operator to inhibit transcription in E. coli. This inhibition can be relieved by adding lactose or isopropyl-β-D-thiogalactopyranoside (IPTG).
   5683..6271    -  rep_origin     ori: high-copy-number ColE1/pMB1/pBR322/pUC origin of replication
   6442..7302    -  CDS            AmpR: β-lactamase; bla; confers resistance to ampicillin, carbenicillin, and related antibiotics
   7303..38      -  promoter       AmpR promoter (across the origin): bla
