[The description below was written by a language model from this plasmid's Addgene catalogue record and pLannotate feature annotations shown in this document.]
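Description:
GFP-PTEN is a mammalian expression plasmid built on the pcDNA3 backbone that encodes human PTEN, the phosphatase that antagonises PI3K–AKT signalling, fused at its N terminus to EGFP. The fusion was assembled from two fragments in the order HindIII – GFP – BamHI – PTEN – EcoRI, giving a combined insert of about 1.9 kb in a sequenced plasmid of roughly 7.4 kb. The automated annotation labels the fluorescent protein as yEGFP, whereas the catalogue entry records it as EGFP; the annotated GFP and PTEN coding regions lie head to tail on the same strand, consistent with a single fusion reading frame.

Expression in mammalian cells is driven by the human cytomegalovirus immediate early enhancer and promoter and terminated by the bovine growth hormone polyadenylation signal. T7 and SP6 phage promoters flank the insert, serving as sequencing primer sites and potentially allowing in vitro transcription. A separate cassette, with the SV40 early promoter, the neomycin phosphotransferase gene and the SV40 poly(A) signal, allows G418 selection of stably transfected cells. In bacteria the plasmid is maintained at high copy from a ColE1/pUC-type origin under ampicillin selection via β-lactamase, and an f1 origin is available for single-stranded DNA production. Several short fragment annotations (HIV-1 LTR, ble, lacI, bom) appear to be backbone remnants or partial sequence matches rather than functional elements.

The construct lets PTEN be visualised in living or fixed cells, and the associated publication used it to study how PTEN enters the nucleus. It is suited to localisation and trafficking studies, or to restoring tagged PTEN in transfected mammalian cells.
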