Addgene plasmid #13039: GFP-PTEN
Depositing lab: Alonzo Ross. Depositing organization: University of Massachusetts, Worcester. Publication: PTEN enters the nucleus by diffusion. Liu F, Wagner S, Campbell RB, Nickerson JA, Schiffer CA, Ross AH. J Cell Biochem. 2005 Oct 1. 96(2):221-34. 10.1002/jcb.20525 PubMed 16088943.
Backbone
  Vector backbone: pcDNA3
  Backbone manufacturer: Invitrogen
  Backbone size w/o insert (bp): 5400
  Vector type: Mammalian Expression
  Selectable markers: Neomycin (select with G418)
Growth in bacteria
  Bacterial resistance: Ampicillin, 100 μg/mL
  Growth temperature: 37°C
  Growth strain: DH5alpha
  Copy number: High Copy
Gene/Insert
  Gene/Insert name: PTEN
  Species: H. sapiens (human)
  Insert size (bp): 1900
  GenBank ID: NM_000314
  Entrez Gene: PTEN (a.k.a. 10q23del, BZS, CWS1, DEC, GLM2, MHAM, MMAC1, PTEN1, PTENbeta, PTENgama, TEP1)
  Tag / fusion protein: EGFP (N terminal on insert)
  Cloning method: Restriction Enzyme; 5′ cloning site HindIII (not destroyed); 3′ cloning site EcoRI (not destroyed)
  Sequencing primers: 5′ T7; 3′ Sp6
Terms and licenses: Academic/Nonprofit Terms; Industry Terms: Not Available to Industry
Depositor comments: GFP-PTEN was cloned into pcDNA3 as two fragments. The enzyme/insert order is: HindIII - GFP - BamHI - PTEN - EcoRI.
How to cite: GFP-PTEN was a gift from Alonzo Ross (Addgene plasmid # 13039 ; http://n2t.net/addgene:13039 ; RRID:Addgene_13039)
