>Addgene plasmid #13039 | GFP-PTEN | addgene partial sequence | sequence record 19431 | 13039 with EGFP-C
TCTCGGCATGGACGAGCTGTACAAGAAAGGATCCATGACAGCCATCATCAAAGAGATCGTTAGCAGAAAC
AAAAGGAGATATCAAGAGGATGGATTCGACTTAGACTTGACCTATATTTATCCAAACATTATTGCTATGG
GATTTCCTGCAGAAAGACTTGAAGGCGTATACAGGAACAATATTGATGATGTAGTAAGGTTTTTGGATTC
AAAGCATAAAAACCATTACAAGATATACAATCTTTGTGCTGAAAGACATTATGACACCGCCAAATTTAAT
TGCAGAGTTGCACAATATCCTTTTGAAGACCATAACCCACCACAGCTAGAACTTATCAAACCCTTTTGTG
AAGATCTTGACCAATGGCTAAGTGAAGATGACAATCATGTTGCAGCAATTCACTGTAAAGCTGGAAAGGG
ACGAACTGGTGTAATGATATGTGCATATTTATTACATCGGGGCAAATTTTTAAAGGCACAAGAGGCCCTA
GATTTCTATGGGGAAGTAAGGACCAGAGACAAAAAGGGAGTAACTATTCCCAGTCAGAGGCGCTATGTGT
ATTATTATAGCTACCTGTTAAAGAATCATCTGGATTATAGACCAGTGGCACTGTTGTTTCACAAGATGAT
GTTTGAAACTATTCCAATGTTCAGTGGCGGAACTTGCAATCCTCAGTTTGTGGTCTGCCAGCTAAAGGTG
AAGATATATTC
