>Addgene plasmid #13039 | GFP-PTEN | addgene partial sequence | sequence record 129536 | EXFP-internal-F 5'-ACGACGGCAACTACAAGACC-3'
TGGTGAACCGCATCGAGCTGAAGGGCATCGACTTCAAGGAGGACGGCAACATCCTGGGGCACAAGCTGGA
GTACAACTACAACAGCCACAACGTCTATATCACGGCCGACAAGCAGAAGAACGGCATCAAGGTGAACTTC
AAGATCCGCCACAACATCGAGGACGGCAGCGTGCAGCTCGCCGACCACTACCAGCAGAACACCCCCATCG
GCGACGGCCCCGTGCTGCTGCCCGACAACCACTACCTGAGCACCCAGTCCGCCCTGAGCAAAGACCCCAA
CGAGAAGCGCGATCACATGGTCCTGCTGGAGTTCGTGACCGCCGCCGGGATCACTCTCGGCATGGACGAG
CTGTACAAGAAAGGATCCATGACAGCCATCATCAAAGAGATCGTTAGCAGAAACAAAAGGAGATATCAAG
AGGATGGATTCGACTTAGACTTGACCTATATTTATCCAAACATTATTGCTATGGGATTTCCTGCAGAAAG
ACTTGAAGGCGTATACAGGAACAATATTGATGATGTAGTAAGGTTTTTGGATTCAAAGCATAAAAACCAT
TACAAGATATACAATCTTTGTGCTGAAAGACATTATGACACCGCCAAATTTAATTGCAGAGTTGCACAAT
ATCCTTTTGAAGACCATAACCCACCACAGCTAGAACTTATC
