>Addgene plasmid #13039 | GFP-PTEN | addgene partial sequence | sequence record 129538 | EXFP-internal-R 5'-GAACTCCAGCAGGACCATGT-3'
CGGACTGGGTGCTCAGGTAGTGGTTGTCGGGCAGCAGCACGGGGCCGTCGCCGATGGGGGTGTTCTGCTG
GTAGTGGTCGGCGAGCTGCACGCTGCCGTCCTCGATGTTGTGGCGGATCTTGAAGTTCACCTTGATGCCG
TTCTTCTGCTTGTCGGCCGTGATATAGACGTTGTGGCTGTTGTAGTTGTACTCCAGCTTGTGCCCCAGGA
TGTTGCCGTCCTCCTTGAAGTCGATGCCCTTCAGCTCGATGCGGTTCACCAGGGTGTCGCCCTCGAACTT
CACCTCGGCGCGGGTCTTGTAGTTGCCGTCGTCCTTGAAGAAGATGGTGCGCTCCTGGACGTAGCCTTCG
GGCATGGCGGACTTGAAGAAGTCGTGCTGCTTCATGTGGTCGGGGTAGCGGGCGAAGCACTGCACGCCGT
AGCCGAAGGTGGTCACGAGGGTGGGCCAGGGCACGGGCAGCTTGCCGGTGGTGCAGATGAACTTCAGGGT
CAGCTTGCCGTANGTGGCATCGCCCTCGCCCTCGCCGGACACGCTGAACTTGTGGCCGTTTACGTCGCCG
TCCAGCTCGACCAGGATGGGCACCACCCCGGTGAACAGCTCCTCGCCCTTGCTCACCATGGCAGTCTAGA
GTCGACCTGCAGGCATGCAAGCTTGGGTCTCCCTATAGTGAGTCGTATTAATTTCGATAAGCCAGTAAGC
